Addgene plasmid #211458: TRE-eGFP-F1A
Purpose: Dox inducible delivery of eGFP fused to a flotillin-1 palmitoylation mutant control peptide (F1A)
Depositing lab: Linda DeGraffenried. Depositing organization: University of Texas at Austin. Publication: Flotillin-1 palmitoylation is essential for its stability and subsequent tumor promoting capabilities. McClellan B, Wilson CN, Brenner AJ, Jolly CA, deGraffenried L. Oncogene. 2024 Mar;43(14):1063-1074. doi: 10.1038/s41388-024-02946-0. Epub 2024 Feb 19. PubMed 38374406.
Backbone
  Vector backbone: pLVX-BSD-tet
  Backbone size w/o insert (bp): 8011
  Vector type: Mammalian Expression, Lentiviral
  Selectable markers: Blasticidin
Growth in bacteria
  Bacterial resistance: Ampicillin, 100 μg/mL
  Growth temperature: 30°C
  Growth strain: NEB Stable
  Copy number: High Copy
Gene/Insert
  Gene/Insert name: Flotillin-1-palmitoylation mutant control peptide (alt name: F1A)
  Species: H. sapiens (human)
  Insert size (bp): 54
  Mutation: C34A
  GenBank ID: NM_005803.4 NM_005803.4
  Entrez Gene: FLOT1
  Tag / fusion protein: eGFP (N terminal on backbone)
  Cloning method: Gibson Cloning
  Sequencing primers: 5′ TATGTCGAGGTAGGCGTGTA; 3′ ctctaggcaccggatcaatt
Resource information
  A portion of this plasmid was derived from a plasmid made by: gene was delivered as a gBlock from IDT with 40bp homology ends compatible with gibson cloning
Terms and licenses: Academic/Nonprofit Terms; Industry Terms: Not Available to Industry
Depositor comments: Sequence for F1A: ATGGTGGCTGGAGGGCGTGTCTTTGTCCTGCCCGCAATCCAACAGATCCAGAGGATCTAA
How to cite: TRE-eGFP-F1A was a gift from Linda DeGraffenried (Addgene plasmid # 211458 ; http://n2t.net/addgene:211458 ; RRID:Addgene_211458)
