[The description below was written by a language model from this plasmid's Addgene catalogue record and pLannotate feature annotations shown in this document.]
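Description:
TRE-eGFP-F1A is an all-in-one, doxycycline-inducible lentiviral expression plasmid built on the pLVX-BSD-tet backbone, with a sequenced length of about 8.8 kb. It is propagated in E. coli through a high-copy ColE1/pUC-type origin and an ampicillin resistance gene. The lentiviral portion carries HIV-1 LTR sequences flanking the cassette, together with the Ψ packaging signal, a partial gag fragment, the Rev response element and the cPPT/CTS. These elements allow the transcript to be packaged into particles, exported in a Rev-dependent manner and efficiently integrated into mammalian target cells. A WPRE sits downstream of the payload to enhance transcript expression.

The payload is driven by a tight TRE promoter, which consists of seven tet operators upstream of a minimal CMV promoter. It expresses eGFP (annotated as mEGFP) fused at its C-terminus to a short 54 bp peptide derived from human flotillin-1 (FLOT1). The peptide carries the C34A substitution, which removes the palmitoylated cysteine, so F1A serves as the palmitoylation-deficient control peptide. The peptide itself is too small to be annotated in the feature table and presumably lies just after the GFP coding sequence. A second cassette in the same provirus uses the EF-1α core promoter to express blasticidin S deaminase followed by an rtTA3-type reverse tetracycline transactivator with VP16-derived activation repeats. The record does not state how these two coding sequences are linked. Transduced cells can therefore be selected with blasticidin, and they supply their own transactivator, so the GFP–F1A fusion is switched on only when doxycycline is added. The construct was made for studies of flotillin-1 palmitoylation, its role in protein stability and its tumour-promoting activity.
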