Features (pLannotate 1.2.2; 24 found; start..end, strand, type, name):
     10..324     +  promoter       tight TRE promoter: Tet-responsive promoter PTight, consisting of seven tet operator sequences followed by the minimal CMV promoter
    388..1104    +  CDS            mEGFP: mEGFP is a basic (constitutively fluorescent) green fluorescent protein published in 2002, derived from Aequorea victoria. It has moderate acid sensitivity.
   1218..1429    +  promoter       EF-1α core promoter: core promoter for human elongation factor EF-1α
   1450..1845    +  CDS            BSD: blasticidin S deaminase; Aspergillus terreus BSD; confers resistance to blasticidin
   1924..2621    +  CDS            rtTA3 (fragment): reverse tetracycline transactivator 3 activates expression from Tet-responsive promoters in the presence of doxycycline
   2551..2661    +  CDS            VP48: 3 tandem repeats of the minimal activation domain of herpes simplex virus VP16 (Cheng et al., 2013)
   2697..3285    +  misc_feature   WPRE: woodchuck hepatitis virus posttranscriptional regulatory element
   3311..3712    +  CDS            nef (fragment): NEF_HV1BR - Experimental evidence at protein level: Swiss-Prot protein existence level 1. Extracellular Nef protein targets CD4(+) T-lymphocytes for apoptosis by interacting with CXCR4 surface receptors (PubMed:14990729). From Human immunodeficiency virus type 1 group M subtype B (isolate BRU/LAI) (HIV-1).
   3760..4017    +  LTR            5' LTR (truncated): truncated 5' long terminal repeat (LTR) from HIV-1
   4169..4185    -  protein_bind   lac operator: The lac repressor binds to the lac operator to inhibit transcription in E. coli. This inhibition can be relieved by adding lactose or isopropyl-β-D-thiogalactopyranoside (IPTG). lac repressor encoded by lacI
   4193..4223    -  promoter       lac promoter: promoter for the E. coli lac operon
   4238..4259    -  protein_bind   CAP binding site: CAP binding activates transcription in the presence of cAMP. E. coli catabolite activator protein
   4272..4364    -  CDS            lacI (fragment): lac repressor; lacI; The lac repressor binds to the lac operator to inhibit transcription in E. coli. This inhibition can be relieved by adding lactose or isopropyl-β-D-thiogalactopyranoside (IPTG).
   4547..5135    -  rep_origin     ori: high-copy-number ColE1/pMB1/pBR322/pUC origin of replication
   5306..6166    -  CDS            AmpR: β-lactamase; bla; confers resistance to ampicillin, carbenicillin, and related antibiotics
   6167..6271    -  promoter       AmpR promoter: bla
   6319..6453    +  polyA_signal   SV40 poly(A) signal: SV40 polyadenylation signal
   6620..6949    +  CDS            nef (fragment): NEF_HV1BR - Experimental evidence at protein level: Swiss-Prot protein existence level 1. Extracellular Nef protein targets CD4(+) T-lymphocytes for apoptosis by interacting with CXCR4 surface receptors (PubMed:14990729). From Human immunodeficiency virus type 1 group M subtype B (isolate BRU/LAI) (HIV-1).
   6997..7254    +  LTR            5' LTR (truncated): truncated 5' long terminal repeat (LTR) from HIV-1
   7301..7426    +  misc_feature   HIV-1 Ψ: packaging signal of human immunodeficiency virus type 1
   7410..7748    +  CDS            HIV-1 gag (fragment): gag protein from human immunodeficiency virus 1; gag
   7923..8156    +  misc_feature   RRE: The Rev response element (RRE) of HIV-1 allows for Rev-dependent mRNA export from the nucleus to the cytoplasm.
   8533..8633    +  CDS            Rev (fragment): human immunodeficiency virus 1 (HIV-1) Rev protein; rev; enhances nuclear export of unspliced and incompletely spliced viral mRNAs
   8648..8763    +  misc_feature   cPPT/CTS: central polypurine tract and central termination sequence of HIV-1 (lacking the first T)
>Addgene plasmid #211458 | TRE-eGFP-F1A | addgene full sequence | sequence record 417943 | Addgene NGS Result
CGATATGTCGAGTTTACTCCCTATCAGTGATAGAGAACGTATGTCGAGTTTACTCCCTATCAGTGATAGA
GAACGATGTCGAGTTTACTCCCTATCAGTGATAGAGAACGTATGTCGAGTTTACTCCCTATCAGTGATAG
AGAACGTATGTCGAGTTTACTCCCTATCAGTGATAGAGAACGTATGTCGAGTTTATCCCTATCAGTGATA
GAGAACGTATGTCGAGTTTACTCCCTATCAGTGATAGAGAACGTATGTCGAGGTAGGCGTGTACGGTGGG
AGGCCTATATAAGCAGAGCTCGTTTAGTGAACCGTCAGATCGCCTGGAGAATTGGCTAGCAGAATTCTTA
GTGAACGTCAGATCCGCTAGCGCTACCGGTCGCCACCATGGTGAGCAAGGGCGAGGAGCTGTTCACCGGG
GTGGTGCCCATCCTGGTCGAGCTGGACGGCGACGTAAACGGCCACAAGTTCAGCGTGTCCGGCGAGGGCG
AGGGCGATGCCACCTACGGCAAGCTGACCCTGAAGTTCATCTGCACCACCGGCAAGCTGCCCGTGCCCTG
GCCCACCCTCGTGACCACCCTGACCTACGGCGTGCAGTGCTTCAGCCGCTACCCCGACCACATGAAGCAG
CACGACTTCTTCAAGTCCGCCATGCCCGAAGGCTACGTCCAGGAGCGCACCATCTTCTTCAAGGACGACG
GCAACTACAAGACCCGCGCCGAGGTGAAGTTCGAGGGCGACACCCTGGTGAACCGCATCGAGCTGAAGGG
CATCGACTTCAAGGAGGACGGCAACATCCTGGGGCACAAGCTGGAGTACAACTACAACAGCCACAACGTC
TATATCATGGCCGACAAGCAGAAGAACGGCATCAAGGTGAACTTCAAGATCCGCCACAACATCGAGGACG
GCAGCGTGCAGCTCGCCGACCACTACCAGCAGAACACCCCCATCGGCGACGGCCCCGTGCTGCTGCCCGA
CAACCACTACCTGAGCACCCAGTCCAAGCTGAGCAAAGACCCCAACGAGAAGCGCGATCACATGGTCCTG
CTGGAGTTCGTGACCGCCGCCGGGATCACTCTCGGCATGGACGAGCTGTACAAGTCCGGACTCAGATCAA
TGGTGGCTGGAGGGCGTGTCTTTGTCCTGCCCGCAATCCAACAGATCCAGAGGATCTAACTTGAAAGGAG
TGGGAATTGGCTCCGGTGCCCGTCAGTGGGCAGAGCGCACATCGCCCACAGTCCCCGAGAAGTTGGGGGG
AGGGGTCGGCAATTGATCCGGTGCCTAGAGAAGGTGGCGCGGGGTAAACTGGGAAAGTGATGTCGTGTAC
TGGCTCCGCCTTTTTCCCGAGGGTGGGGGAGAACCGTATATAAGTGCAGTAGTCGCCGTGAACGTTCTTT
TTCGCAACGGGTTTGCCGCCAGAACACAGGACCGGTTCTACGTACGACCATGGCCAAGCCTTTGTCTCAA
GAAGAATCCACCCTCATTGAAAGAGCAACGGCTACAATCAACAGCATCCCCATCTCTGAAGACTACAGCG
TCGCCAGCGCAGCTCTCTCTAGCGACGGCCGCATCTTCACTGGTGTCAATGTATATCATTTTACTGGGGG
ACCTTGTGCAGAACTCGTGGTGCTGGGCACTGCTGCTGCTGCGGCAGCTGGCAACCTGACTTGTATCGTC
GCGATCGGAAATGAGAACAGGGGCATCTTGAGCCCCTGCGGACGGTGCCGACAGGTGCTTCTCGATCTGC
ATCCTGGGATCAAAGCCATAGTGAAGGACAGTGATGGACAGCCGACGGCAGTTGGGATTCGTGAATTGCT
GCCCTCTGGTTATGTGTGGGAGGGCATGCATAGCCGCGGCAGCGGCGCTACTAACTTCAGCCTGCTGAAG
CAGGCTGGAGACGTGGAGGAGAACCCTGGACCTATGTCTAGACTGGACAAGAGCAAAGTCATAAACGGAG
CTCTGGAATTACTCAATGGTGTCGGTATCGAAGGCCTGACGACAAGGAAACTCGCTCAAAAGCTGGGAGT
TGAGCAGCCTACCCTGTACTGGCACGTGAAGAACAAGCGGGCCCTGCTCGATGCCCTGCCAATCGAGATG
CTGGACAGGCATCATACCCACTTCTGCCCCCTGGAAGGCGAGTCATGGCAAGACTTTCTGCGGAACAACG
CCAAGTCATACCGCTGTGCTCTCCTCTCACATCGCGACGGGGCTAAAGTGCATCTCGGCACCCGCCCAAC
AGAGAAACAGTACGAAACCCTGGAAAATCAGCTCGCGTTCCTGTGTCAGCAAGGCTTCTCCCTGGAGAAC
GCACTGTACGCTCTGTCCGCCGTGGGCCACTTTACACTGGGCTGCGTATTGGAGGAACAGGAGCATCAAG
TAGCAAAAGAGGAAAGAGAGACACCTACCACCGATTCTATGCCCCCACTTCTGAGACAAGCAATTGAGCT
GTTCGACCGGCAGGGAGCCGAACCTGCCTTCCTTTTCGGCCTGGAACTAATCATATGTGGCCTGGAGAAA
CAGCTAAAGTGCGAAAGCGGCGGGCCGACCGACGCCCTTGACGATTTTGACTTAGACATGCTCCCAGCCG
ATGCCCTTGACGACTTTGACCTTGATATGCTGCCTGCTGACGCTCTTGACGATTTTGACCTTGACATGCT
CCCCGGGTAACTAAGTAAGGATCGATCCAAGATATCAATCAACCTCTGGATTACAAAATTTGTGAAAGAT
TGACTGGTATTCTTAACTATGTTGCTCCTTTTACGCTATGTGGATACGCTGCTTTAATGCCTTTGTATCA
TGCTATTGCTTCCCGTATGGCTTTCATTTTCTCCTCCTTGTATAAATCCTGGTTGCTGTCTCTTTATGAG
GAGTTGTGGCCCGTTGTCAGGCAACGTGGCGTGGTGTGCACTGTGTTTGCTGACGCAACCCCCACTGGTT
GGGGCATTGCCACCACCTGTCAGCTCCTTTCCGGGACTTTCGCTTTCCCCCTCCCTATTGCCACGGCGGA
ACTCATCGCCGCCTGCCTTGCCCGCTGCTGGACAGGGGCTCGGCTGTTGGGCACTGACAATTCCGTGGTG
TTGTCGGGGAAGCTGACGTCCTTTCCATGGCTGCTCGCCTGTGTTGCCACCTGGATTCTGCGCGGGACGT
CCTTCTGCTACGTCCCTTCGGCCCTCAATCCAGCGGACCTTCCTTCCCGCGGCCTGCTGCCGGCTCTGCG
GCCTCTTCCGCGTCTTCGCCTTCGCCCTCAGACGAGTCGGATCTCCCTTTGGGCCGCCTCCCCGCCTGTT
TCGCCTCGGCGTCCGGACTAGAGGTACCTTTAAGACCAATGACTTACAAGGCAGCTGTAGATCTTAGCCA
CTTTTTAAAAGAAAAGAGGGGACTGGAAGGGCTAATTCACTCCCAACGAAGACAAGATATCCTTGATCTG
TGGATCTACCACACACAAGGCTACTTCCCTGATTAGCAGAACTACACACCAGGGCCAGGGGTCAGATATC
CACTGACCTTTGGATGGTGCTACAAGCTAGTACCAGTTGAGCCAGATAAGGTAGAAGAGGCCAATAAAGG
AGAGAACACCAGCTTGTTACACCCTGTGAGCCTGCATGGGATGGATGACCCGGAGAGAGAAGTGTTAGAG
TGGAGGTTTGACAGCCGCCTAGCATTTCATCACGTGGCCCGAGAGCTGCATCCGGAGTACTTCAAGAACT
GCTGATATCGAGCTTGCTACAAGGGACTTTCCGCTGGGGACTTTCCAGGGAGGCGTGGCCTGGGCGGGAC
TGGGGAGTGGCGAGCCCTCAGATCCTGCATATAAGCAGCTGCTTTTTGCCTGTACTGGGTCTCTCTGGTT
AGACCAGATCTGAGCCTGGGAGCTCTCTGGCTAACTAGGGAACCCACTGCTTAAGCCTCAATAAAGCTTG
CCTTGAGTGCTTCAAGTAGTGTGTGCCCGTCTGTTGTGTGACTCTGGTAACTAGAGATCCCTCAGACCCT
TTTAGTCAGTGTGGAAAATCTCTAGCAGTAGTAGTTCATGTCATCTTATTATTCAGTATTTATAACTTGC
AAAGAAATGAATATCAGAGAGTGAGAGGCCTTGACATTGCTAGCGTTTACCGTCGACCTCTAGCTAGAGC
TTGGCGTAATCATGGTCATAGCTGTTTCCTGTGTGAAATTGTTATCCGCTCACAATTCCACACAACATAC
GAGCCGGAAGCATAAAGTGTAAAGCCTGGGGTGCCTAATGAGTGAGCTAACTCACATTAATTGCGTTGCG
CTCACTGCCCGCTTTCCAGTCGGGAAACCTGTCGTGCCAGCTGCATTAATGAATCGGCCAACGCGCGGGG
AGAGGCGGTTTGCGTATTGGGCGCTCTTCCGCTTCCTCGCTCACTGACTCGCTGCGCTCGGTCGTTCGGC
TGCGGCGAGCGGTATCAGCTCACTCAAAGGCGGTAATACGGTTATCCACAGAATCAGGGGATAACGCAGG
AAAGAACATGTGAGCAAAAGGCCAGCAAAAGGCCAGGAACCGTAAAAAGGCCGCGTTGCTGGCGTTTTTC
CATAGGCTCCGCCCCCCTGACGAGCATCACAAAAATCGACGCTCAAGTCAGAGGTGGCGAAACCCGACAG
GACTATAAAGATACCAGGCGTTTCCCCCTGGAAGCTCCCTCGTGCGCTCTCCTGTTCCGACCCTGCCGCT
TACCGGATACCTGTCCGCCTTTCTCCCTTCGGGAAGCGTGGCGCTTTCTCATAGCTCACGCTGTAGGTAT
CTCAGTTCGGTGTAGGTCGTTCGCTCCAAGCTGGGCTGTGTGCACGAACCCCCCGTTCAGCCCGACCGCT
GCGCCTTATCCGGTAACTATCGTCTTGAGTCCAACCCGGTAAGACACGACTTATCGCCACTGGCAGCAGC
CACTGGTAACAGGATTAGCAGAGCGAGGTATGTAGGCGGTGCTACAGAGTTCTTGAAGTGGTGGCCTAAC
TACGGCTACACTAGAAGAACAGTATTTGGTATCTGCGCTCTGCTGAAGCCAGTTACCTTCGGAAAAAGAG
TTGGTAGCTCTTGATCCGGCAAACAAACCACCGCTGGTAGCGGTGGTTTTTTTGTTTGCAAGCAGCAGAT
TACGCGCAGAAAAAAAGGATCTCAAGAAGATCCTTTGATCTTTTCTACGGGGTCTGACGCTCAGTGGAAC
GAAAACTCACGTTAAGGGATTTTGGTCATGAGATTATCAAAAAGGATCTTCACCTAGATCCTTTTAAATT
AAAAATGAAGTTTTAAATCAATCTAAAGTATATATGAGTAAACTTGGTCTGACAGTTACCAATGCTTAAT
CAGTGAGGCACCTATCTCAGCGATCTGTCTATTTCGTTCATCCATAGTTGCCTGACTCCCCGTCGTGTAG
ATAACTACGATACGGGAGGGCTTACCATCTGGCCCCAGTGCTGCAATGATACCGCGAGACCCACGCTCAC
CGGCTCCAGATTTATCAGCAATAAACCAGCCAGCCGGAAGGGCCGAGCGCAGAAGTGGTCCTGCAACTTT
ATCCGCCTCCATCCAGTCTATTAATTGTTGCCGGGAAGCTAGAGTAAGTAGTTCGCCAGTTAATAGTTTG
CGCAACGTTGTTGCCATTGCTACAGGCATCGTGGTGTCACGCTCGTCGTTTGGTATGGCTTCATTCAGCT
CCGGTTCCCAACGATCAAGGCGAGTTACATGATCCCCCATGTTGTGCAAAAAAGCGGTTAGCTCCTTCGG
TCCTCCGATCGTTGTCAGAAGTAAGTTGGCCGCAGTGTTATCACTCATGGTTATGGCAGCACTGCATAAT
TCTCTTACTGTCATGCCATCCGTAAGATGCTTTTCTGTGACTGGTGAGTACTCAACCAAGTCATTCTGAG
AATAGTGTATGCGGCGACCGAGTTGCTCTTGCCCGGCGTCAATACGGGATAATACCGCGCCACATAGCAG
AACTTTAAAAGTGCTCATCATTGGAAAACGTTCTTCGGGGCGAAAACTCTCAAGGATCTTACCGCTGTTG
AGATCCAGTTCGATGTAACCCACTCGTGCACCCAACTGATCTTCAGCATCTTTTACTTTCACCAGCGTTT
CTGGGTGAGCAAAAACAGGAAGGCAAAATGCCGCAAAAAAGGGAATAAGGGCGACACGGAAATGTTGAAT
ACTCATACTCTTCCTTTTTCAATATTATTGAAGCATTTATCAGGGTTATTGTCTCATGAGCGGATACATA
TTTGAATGTATTTAGAAAAATAAACAAATAGGGGTTCCGCGCACATTTCCCCGAAAAGTGCCACCTGACG
TCGACGGATCGGGAGATCAACTTGTTTATTGCAGCTTATAATGGTTACAAATAAAGCAATAGCATCACAA
ATTTCACAAATAAAGCATTTTTTTCACTGCATTCTAGTTGTGGTTTGTCCAAACTCATCAATGTATCTTA
TCATGTCTGGATCAACTGGATAACTCAAGCTAACCAAAATCATCCCAAACTTCCCACCCCATACCCTATT
ACCACTGCCAATTACCTGTGGTTTCATTTACTCTAAACCTGTGATTCCTCTGAATTATTTTCATTTTAAA
GAAATTGTATTTGTTAAATATGTACTACAAACTTAGTAGTTGGAAGGGCTAATTCACTCCCAAAGAAGAC
AAGATATCCTTGATCTGTGGATCTACCACACACAAGGCTACTTCCCTGATTAGCAGAACTACACACCAGG
GCCAGGGGTCAGATATCCACTGACCTTTGGATGGTGCTACAAGCTAGTACCAGTTGAGCCAGATAAGGTA
GAAGAGGCCAATAAAGGAGAGAACACCAGCTTGTTACACCCTGTGAGCCTGCATGGGATGGATGACCCGG
AGAGAGAAGTGTTAGAGTGGAGGTTTGACAGCCGCCTAGCATTTCATCACGTGGCCCGAGAGCTGCATCC
GGAGTACTTCAAGAACTGCTGATATCGAGCTTGCTACAAGGGACTTTCCGCTGGGGACTTTCCAGGGAGG
CGTGGCCTGGGCGGGACTGGGGAGTGGCGAGCCCTCAGATCCTGCATATAAGCAGCTGCTTTTTGCCTGT
ACTGGGTCTCTCTGGTTAGACCAGATCTGAGCCTGGGAGCTCTCTGGCTAACTAGGGAACCCACTGCTTA
AGCCTCAATAAAGCTTGCCTTGAGTGCTTCAAGTAGTGTGTGCCCGTCTGTTGTGTGACTCTGGTAACTA
GAGATCCCTCAGACCCTTTTAGTCAGTGTGGAAAATCTCTAGCAGTGGCGCCCGAACAGGGACTTGAAAG
CGAAAGGGAAACCAGAGGAGCTCTCTCGACGCAGGACTCGGCTTGCTGAAGCGCGCACGGCAAGAGGCGA
GGGGCGGCGACTGGTGAGTACGCCAAAAATTTTGACTAGCGGAGGCTAGAAGGAGAGAGATGGGTGCGAG
AGCGTCAGTATTAAGCGGGGGAGAATTAGATCGCGATGGGAAAAAATTCGGTTAAGGCCAGGGGGAAAGA
AAAAATATAAATTAAAACATATAGTATGGGCAAGCAGGGAGCTAGAACGATTCGCAGTTAATCCTGGCCT
GTTAGAAACATCAGAAGGCTGTAGACAAATACTGGGACAGCTACAACCATCCCTTCAGACAGGATCAGAA
GAACTTAGATCATTATATAATACAGTAGCAACCCTCTATTGTGTGCATCAAAGGATAGAGATAAAAGACA
CCAAGGAAGCTTTAGACAAGATAGAGGAAGAGCAAAACAAAAGTAAGACCACCGCACAGCAAGCGGCCGG
CCGCTGATCTTCAGACCTGGAGGAGGAGATATGAGGGACAATTGGAGAAGTGAATTATATAAATATAAAG
TAGTAAAAATTGAACCATTAGGAGTAGCACCCACCAAGGCAAAGAGAAGAGTGGTGCAGAGAGAAAAAAG
AGCAGTGGGAATAGGAGCTTTGTTCCTTGGGTTCTTGGGAGCAGCAGGAAGCACTATGGGCGCAGCGTCA
ATGACGCTGACGGTACAGGCCAGACAATTATTGTCTGGTATAGTGCAGCAGCAGAACAATTTGCTGAGGG
CTATTGAGGCGCAACAGCATCTGTTGCAACTCACAGTCTGGGGCATCAAGCAGCTCCAGGCAAGAATCCT
GGCTGTGGAAAGATACCTAAAGGATCAACAGCTCCTGGGGATTTGGGGTTGCTCTGGAAAACTCATTTGC
ACCACTGCTGTGCCTTGGAATGCTAGTTGGAGTAATAAATCTCTGGAACAGATTTGGAATCACACGACCT
GGATGGAGTGGGACAGAGAAATTAACAATTACACAAGCTTAATACACTCCTTAATTGAAGAATCGCAAAA
CCAGCAAGAAAAGAATGAACAAGAATTATTGGAATTAGATAAATGGGCAAGTTTGTGGAATTGGTTTAAC
ATAACAAATTGGCTGTGGTATATAAAATTATTCATAATGATAGTAGGAGGCTTGGTAGGTTTAAGAATAG
TTTTTGCTGTACTTTCTATAGTGAATAGAGTTAGGCAGGGATATTCACCATTATCGTTTCAGACCCACCT
CCCAACCCCGAGGGGACCCGACAGGCCCGAAGGAATAGAAGAAGAAGGTGGAGAGAGAGACAGAGACAGA
TCCATTCGATTAGTGAACGGATCTCGACGGTATCGCCTTTAAAAGAAAAGGGGGGATTGGGGGGTACAGT
GCAGGGGAAAGAATAGTAGACATAATAGCAACAGACATACAAACTAAAGAATTACAAAAACAAATTACAA
AAATTCAAAATTTTCGGGTTTATTACAGGGACAGCAGAGATCCAGTTTAT
